>Addgene plasmid #222827 | pHEE-R-kan | addgene full sequence | sequence record 446477 | Addgene NGS Result
GTTTACCCGCCAATATATCCTGTCAAACACTGATAGTTTCTTGAAACCAAATTAACATAGGGTTTTTATT
TAAATAAAAGTTTAACCTTCTTTTTAAAAAATTGTTCATAGTGTCATGTCAGAACAAGAGCTACAAATCA
CACATAGCATGCATAAGCGGAGCTATGATGAGTGGTATTGTTTTGTTCGTCACTTGTCACTCTTTTCCAA
CACATAATCCCGACAACAACGTAAGAGCATCTCTCTCTCTCCACACACACTCATGCATGCATGCATTCTT
ACACGTGATTGCCATGCAAATCTCCTTTCTCACCTATAAATACAAACCAACCCTTCACTACACTCTTCAC
TCAAACCAAAACAAGAAAACATACACAAATAGCAAAACAAGGGCGAATTCTCAACACAACATATACAAAA
CAAACGAATCTCAAGCAATCAAGCATTCTACTTCTATTGCAGCAATTTAAATCATTTCTTTTAAAGCAAA
AGCAATTTTCTGAAAATTTTCACCATTTACGAACGATAGCATGGTGAGCAAGGGCGAGGAGGATAACATG
GCCATCATCAAGGAGTTCATGCGCTTCAAGGTGCACATGGAGGGCTCCGTGAACGGCCACGAGTTCGAGA
TCGAGGGCGAGGGCGAGGGCCGCCCCTACGAGGGCACCCAGACCGCCAAGCTGAAGGTGACCAAGGGTGG
CCCCCTGCCCTTCGCCTGGGACATCCTGTCCCCTCAGTTCATGTACGGCTCCAAGGCCTACGTGAAGCAC
CCCGCCGACATCCCCGACTACTTGAAGCTGTCCTTCCCCGAGGGCTTCAAGTGGGAGCGCGTGATGAACT
TCGAGGACGGCGGCGTGGTGACCGTGACCCAGGACTCCTCCCTGCAGGACGGCGAGTTCATCTACAAGGT
GAAGCTGCGCGGCACCAACTTCCCCTCCGACGGCCCCGTAATGCAGAAGAAGACCATGGGCTGGGAGGCC
TCCTCCGAGCGGATGTACCCCGAGGACGGCGCCCTGAAGGGCGAGATCAAGCAGAGGCTGAAGCTGAAGG
ACGGCGGCCACTACGACGCTGAGGTCAAGACCACCTACAAGGCCAAGAAGCCCGTGCAGCTGCCCGGCGC
CTACAACGTCAACATCAAGTTGGACATCACCTCCCACAACGAGGACTACACCATCGTGGAACAGTACGAA
CGCGCCGAGGGCCGCCACTCCACCGGCGGCATGGACGAGCTGTACAAGAAGGACGAGCTGTAAGCGCCGC
CCGGCTGCATCGCTGAAATCACCAGTCTCTCTCTACAAATCTATCTCTCTCTATAATAATGTGTGAGTAG
TTCCCAGATAAGGGAATTAGGGTTCTTATAGGGTTTCGCTCATGTGTTGAGCATATAAGAAACCCTTAGT
ATGTATTTGTATTTGTAAAATACTTCTATCAATAAAATTTCTAATTCCTAAAACCAAAATCCAGTGGTAC
CAAGCTTCGACTTGCCTTCCGCACAATACATCATTTCTTCTTAGCTTTTTTTCTTCTTCTTCGTTCATAC
AGTTTTTTTTTGTTTATCAGCTTACATTTTCTTGAACCGTAGCTTTCGTTTTCTTCTTTTTAACTTTCCA
TTCGGAGTTTTTGTATCTTGTTTCATAGTTTGTCCCAGGATTAGAATGATTAGGCATCGAACCTTCAAGA
ATTTGATTGAATAAAACATCTTCATTCTTAAGATATGAAGATAATCTTCAAAAGGCCCCTGGGAATCTGA
AAGAAGAGAAGCAGGCCCATTTATATGGGAAAGAACAATAGTATTTCTTATATAGGCCCATTTAAGTTGA
AAACAATCTTCAAAAGTCCCACATCGCTTAGATAAGAAAACGAAGCTGAGTTTATATACAGCTAGAGTCG
AAGTAGTGATTGGGAGACCAACCCAGTGGACATAAGCCTGTTCGGTTCGTAAGCTGTAATGCAAGTAGCG
TATGCGCTCACGCAACTGGTCCAGAACCTTGACCGAACGCAGCGGTGGTAACGGCGCAGTGGCGGTTTTC
ATGGCTTGTTATGACTGTTTTTTTGGGGTACAGTCTATGCCTCGGGCATCCAAGCAGCAAGCGCGTTACG
CCGTGGGTCGATGTTTGATGTTATGGAGCAGCAACGATGTTACGCAGCAGGGCAGTCGCCCTAAAACAAA
GTTAAACATCATGGGGGAAGCGGTGATCGCCGAAGTATCGACTCAACTATCAGAGGTAGTTGGCGTCATC
GAGCGCCATCTCGAACCGACGTTGCTGGCCGTACATTTGTACGGCTCCGCAGTGGATGGCGGCCTGAAGC
CACACAGTGATATTGATTTGCTGGTTACGGTGACCGTAAGGCTTGATGAAACAACGCGGCGAGCTTTGAT
CAACGACCTTTTGGAAACTTCGGCTTCCCCTGGAGAGAGCGAGATTCTCCGCGCTGTAGAAGTCACCATT
GTTGTGCACGACGACATCATTCCGTGGCGTTATCCAGCTAAGCGCGAACTGCAATTTGGAGAATGGCAGC
GCAATGACATTCTTGCAGGTATCTTCGAGCCAGCCACGATCGACATTGATCTGGCTATCTTGCTGACAAA
AGCAAGAGAACATAGCGTTGCCTTGGTAGGTCCAGCGGCGGAGGAACTCTTTGATCCGGTTCCTGAACAG
GATCTATTTGAGGCGCTAAATGAAACCTTAACGCTATGGAACTCGCCGCCCGACTGGGCTGGCGATGAGC
GAAATGTAGTGCTTACGTTGTCCCGCATTTGGTACAGCGCAGTAACCGGCAAAATCGCGCCGAAGGATGT
CGCTGCCGACTGGGCAATGGAGCGCCTGCCGGCCCAGTATCAGCCCGTCATACTTGAAGCTAGACAGGCT
TATCTTGGACAAGAAGAAGATCGCTTGGCCTCGCGCGCAGATCAGTTGGAAGAATTTGTCCACTACGTGA
AAGGCGAGATCACCAAGGTAGTCGGCAAATAATGTCTAGCTAGAAATTCGTTCAAGCCGACGCCGCTTCG
CGGCGCGGCTTAACTCAAGCGTTAGATGCACTAAGCACATAATTGCTCACAGCCAAACTATCAGGTCAAG
TCTGCTTTTATTATTTTTAAGCGTGCATAATAAGCCGGTCTCGGTTTTAGAGCTAGAAATAGCAAGTTAA
AATAAGGCTAGTCCGTTATCAACTTGAAAAAGTGGCACCGAGTCGGTGCTTTTTTTTGCAAAATTTTCCA
GATCGATTTCTTCTTCCTCTGTTCTTCGGCGTTCAATTTCTGGGGTTTTCTCTTCGTTTTCTGTAACTGA
AACCTAAAATTTGACCTAAAAAAAATCTCAAATAATATGATTCAGTGGTTTTGTACTTTTCAGTTAGTTG
AGTTTTGCAGTTCCGATGAGATAAACCAATACCATGGTTATACTAGTGAATAAAAGCATTTGCGTTTGGT
TTATCATTGCGTTTATACAAGGACAGAGATCCACTGAGCTGGAATAGCTTAAAACCATTATCAGAACAAA
ATAAACCATTTTTTGTTAAGAATCAGAGCATAGTAAACAACAGAAACAACCTAAGAGAGGTAACTTGTCC
AAGAAGATAGCTAATTATATCTATTTTATAAAAGTTATCATAGTTTGTAAGTCACAAAAGATGCAAATAA
CAGAGAAACTAGGAGACTTGAGAATATACATTCTTGTATATTTGTATTCGAGATTGTGAAAATTTGACCA
TAAGTTTAAATTCTTAAAAAGATATATCTGATCTAGGTGATGGTTATAGACTGTAATTTTACCACATGTT
TAATGATGGATAGTGACACACATGACACATCGACAACACTATAGCATCTTATTTAGATTACAACATGAAA
TTTTTCTGTAATACATGTCTTTGTACATAATTTAAAAGTAATTCCTAAGAAATATATTTATACAAGGAGT
TTAAAGAAAACATAGCATAAAGTTCAATGAGTAGTAAAAACCATATACAGTATATAGCATAAAGTTCAAT
GAGTTTATTACAAAAGCATTGGTTCACTTTCTGTAACACGACGTTAAACCTTCGTCTCCAATAGGAGCGC
TACTGATTCAACATGCCAATATATACTAAATACGTTTCTACAGTCAAATGCTTTAACGTTTCATGATTAA
GTGACTATTTACCGTCAATCCTTTCCCATTCCTCCCACTAATCCAACTTTTTAATTACTCTTAAATCACC
ACTAAGCTAGTAACGCCTATCATGAATTAGCTCTACTAAATCTAGCAACCTTTCAAATTTGCAGTATTGC
AGGTGTCTCTGTGTCTTTAAAATAGTTGCCTTATGATTTCTTCGGTTTCAAGATGATCAAATAGTTATAG
ATTTCATGCTCACACATGCTCATTAGATGTGTACATACTTTACTTACCCAAATCTATTTTCTCGCAAAGA
TTTTGATGGTAAAGCTGATTTGGTTCTATTGAACTAAATCAAACGAGTTTCAGACTGAGTGATTCTAATC
CGGCCCATTAGCCCCTAAACAGACCCACTAATTACGCAGCTTTTAATAGAGTAATTACACCTAGTTTACC
CACTAAACCACTAAGCACTAATTATCTCACAATCTAATGAGCTTCCCTCGTAATTACTTGGGCTTTCACT
CTACCATTTATTTGTAACAGTCAAGTCTCTACTGTCTCTATATAAACTCTCTAAAGTTAACACACAATTC
TCATCACAAACAAATCAACCAAAGCAACTTCTACTCTTTCTTCTTTCGACCTTATCAATCTGTTGAGAAA
TCTAGATGGATTACAAGGACCACGACGGGGATTACAAGGACCACGACATTGATTACAAGGATGATGATGA
CAAGATGGCTCCGAAGAAGAAGAGGAAGGTTGGCATCCACGGGGTGCCAGCTGCTGACAAGAAGTACTCG
ATCGGCCTCGATATTGGGACTAACTCTGTTGGCTGGGCCGTGATCACCGACGAGTACAAGGTGCCCTCAA
AGAAGTTCAAGGTCCTGGGCAACACCGATCGGCATTCCATCAAGAAGAATCTCATTGGCGCTCTCCTGTT
CGACAGCGGCGAGACGGCTGAGGCTACGCGGCTCAAGCGCACCGCCCGCAGGCGGTACACGCGCAGGAAG
AATCGCATCTGCTACCTGCAGGAGATTTTCTCCAACGAGATGGCGAAGGTTGACGATTCTTTCTTCCACA
GGCTGGAGGAGTCATTCCTCGTGGAGGAGGATAAGAAGCACGAGCGGCATCCAATCTTCGGCAACATTGT
CGACGAGGTTGCCTACCACGAGAAGTACCCTACGATCTACCATCTGCGGAAGAAGCTCGTGGACTCCACA
GATAAGGCGGACCTCCGCCTGATCTACCTCGCTCTGGCCCACATGATTAAGTTCAGGGGCCATTTCCTGA
TCGAGGGGGATCTCAACCCGGACAATAGCGATGTTGACAAGCTGTTCATCCAGCTCGTGCAGACGTACAA
CCAGCTCTTCGAGGAGAACCCCATTAATGCGTCAGGCGTCGACGCGAAGGCTATCCTGTCCGCTAGGCTC
TCGAAGTCTCGGCGCCTCGAGAACCTGATCGCCCAGCTGCCGGGCGAGAAGAAGAACGGCCTGTTCGGGA
ATCTCATTGCGCTCAGCCTGGGGCTCACGCCCAACTTCAAGTCGAATTTCGATCTCGCTGAGGACGCCAA
GCTGCAGCTCTCCAAGGACACATACGACGATGACCTGGATAACCTCCTGGCCCAGATCGGCGATCAGTAC
GCGGACCTGTTCCTCGCTGCCAAGAATCTGTCGGACGCCATCCTCCTGTCTGATATTCTCAGGGTGAACA
CCGAGATTACGAAGGCTCCGCTCTCAGCCTCCATGATCAAGCGCTACGACGAGCACCATCAGGATCTGAC
CCTCCTGAAGGCGCTGGTCAGGCAGCAGCTCCCCGAGAAGTACAAGGAGATCTTCTTCGATCAGTCGAAG
AACGGCTACGCTGGGTACATTGACGGCGGGGCCTCTCAGGAGGAGTTCTACAAGTTCATCAAGCCGATTC
TGGAGAAGATGGACGGCACGGAGGAGCTGCTGGTGAAGCTCAATCGCGAGGACCTCCTGAGGAAGCAGCG
GACATTCGATAACGGCAGCATCCCACACCAGATTCATCTCGGGGAGCTGCACGCTATCCTGAGGAGGCAG
GAGGACTTCTACCCTTTCCTCAAGGATAACCGCGAGAAGATCGAGAAGATTCTGACTTTCAGGATCCCGT
ACTACGTCGGCCCACTCGCTAGGGGCAACTCCCGCTTCGCTTGGATGACCCGCAAGTCAGAGGAGACGAT
CACGCCGTGGAACTTCGAGGAGGTGGTCGACAAGGGCGCTAGCGCTCAGTCGTTCATCGAGAGGATGACG
AATTTCGACAAGAACCTGCCAAATGAGAAGGTGCTCCCTAAGCACTCGCTCCTGTACGAGTACTTCACAG
TCTACAACGAGCTGACTAAGGTGAAGTATGTGACCGAGGGCATGAGGAAGCCGGCTTTCCTGTCTGGGGA
GCAGAAGAAGGCCATCGTGGACCTCCTGTTCAAGACCAACCGGAAGGTCACGGTTAAGCAGCTCAAGGAG
GACTACTTCAAGAAGATTGAGTGCTTCGATTCGGTCGAGATCTCTGGCGTTGAGGACCGCTTCAACGCCT
CCCTGGGGACCTACCACGATCTCCTGAAGATCATTAAGGATAAGGACTTCCTGGACAACGAGGAGAATGA
GGATATCCTCGAGGACATTGTGCTGACACTCACTCTGTTCGAGGACCGGGAGATGATCGAGGAGCGCCTG
AAGACTTACGCCCATCTCTTCGATGACAAGGTCATGAAGCAGCTCAAGAGGAGGAGGTACACCGGCTGGG
GGAGGCTGAGCAGGAAGCTCATCAACGGCATTCGGGACAAGCAGTCCGGGAAGACGATCCTCGACTTCCT
GAAGAGCGATGGCTTCGCGAACCGCAATTTCATGCAGCTGATTCACGATGACAGCCTCACATTCAAGGAG
GATATCCAGAAGGCTCAGGTGAGCGGCCAGGGGGACTCGCTGCACGAGCATATCGCGAACCTCGCTGGCT
CGCCAGCTATCAAGAAGGGGATTCTGCAGACCGTGAAGGTTGTGGACGAGCTGGTGAAGGTCATGGGCAG
GCACAAGCCTGAGAACATCGTCATTGAGATGGCCCGGGAGAATCAGACCACGCAGAAGGGCCAGAAGAAC
TCACGCGAGAGGATGAAGAGGATCGAGGAGGGCATTAAGGAGCTGGGGTCCCAGATCCTCAAGGAGCACC
CGGTGGAGAACACGCAGCTGCAGAATGAGAAGCTCTACCTGTACTACCTCCAGAATGGCCGCGATATGTA
TGTGGACCAGGAGCTGGATATTAACAGGCTCAGCGATTACGACGTCGATCATATCGTTCCACAGTCATTC
CTGAAGGATGACTCCATTGACAACAAGGTCCTCACCAGGTCGGACAAGAACCGGGGCAAGTCTGATAATG
TTCCTTCAGAGGAGGTCGTTAAGAAGATGAAGAACTACTGGCGCCAGCTCCTGAATGCCAAGCTGATCAC
GCAGCGGAAGTTCGATAACCTCACAAAGGCTGAGAGGGGCGGGCTCTCTGAGCTGGACAAGGCGGGCTTC
ATCAAGAGGCAGCTGGTCGAGACACGGCAGATCACTAAGCACGTTGCGCAGATTCTCGACTCACGGATGA
ACACTAAGTACGATGAGAATGACAAGCTGATCCGCGAGGTGAAGGTCATCACCCTGAAGTCAAAGCTCGT
CTCCGACTTCAGGAAGGATTTCCAGTTCTACAAGGTTCGGGAGATCAACAATTACCACCATGCCCATGAC
GCGTACCTGAACGCGGTGGTCGGCACAGCTCTGATCAAGAAGTACCCAAAGCTCGAGAGCGAGTTCGTGT
ACGGGGACTACAAGGTTTACGATGTGAGGAAGATGATCGCCAAGTCGGAGCAGGAGATTGGCAAGGCTAC
CGCCAAGTACTTCTTCTACTCTAACATTATGAATTTCTTCAAGACAGAGATCACTCTGGCCAATGGCGAG
ATCCGGAAGCGCCCCCTCATCGAGACGAACGGCGAGACGGGGGAGATCGTGTGGGACAAGGGCAGGGATT
TCGCGACCGTCAGGAAGGTTCTCTCCATGCCACAAGTGAATATCGTCAAGAAGACAGAGGTCCAGACTGG
CGGGTTCTCTAAGGAGTCAATTCTGCCTAAGCGGAACAGCGACAAGCTCATCGCCCGCAAGAAGGACTGG
GATCCGAAGAAGTACGGCGGGTTCGACAGCCCCACTGTGGCCTACTCGGTCCTGGTTGTGGCGAAGGTTG
AGAAGGGCAAGTCCAAGAAGCTCAAGAGCGTGAAGGAGCTGCTGGGGATCACGATTATGGAGCGCTCCAG
CTTCGAGAAGAACCCGATCGATTTCCTGGAGGCGAAGGGCTACAAGGAGGTGAAGAAGGACCTGATCATT
AAGCTCCCCAAGTACTCACTCTTCGAGCTGGAGAACGGCAGGAAGCGGATGCTGGCTTCCGCTGGCGAGC
TGCAGAAGGGGAACGAGCTGGCTCTGCCGTCCAAGTATGTGAACTTCCTCTACCTGGCCTCCCACTACGA
GAAGCTCAAGGGCAGCCCCGAGGACAACGAGCAGAAGCAGCTGTTCGTCGAGCAGCACAAGCATTACCTC
GACGAGATCATTGAGCAGATTTCCGAGTTCTCCAAGCGCGTGATCCTGGCCGACGCGAATCTGGATAAGG
TCCTCTCCGCGTACAACAAGCACCGCGACAAGCCAATCAGGGAGCAGGCTGAGAATATCATTCATCTCTT
CACCCTGACGAACCTCGGCGCCCCTGCTGCTTTCAAGTACTTCGACACAACTATCGATCGCAAGAGGTAC
ACAAGCACTAAGGAGGTCCTGGACGCGACCCTCATCCACCAGTCGATTACCGGCCTCTACGAGACGCGCA
TCGACCTGTCTCAGCTCGGGGGCGACAAGCGGCCAGCGGCGACGAAGAAGGCGGGGCAGGCGAAGAAGAA
GAAGTGAGCTCAGAGCTTTCGTTCGTATCATCGGTTTCGACAACGTTCGTCAAGTTCAATGCATCAGTTT
CATTGCGCACACACCAGAATCCTACTGAGTTTGAGTATTATGGCATTGGGAAAACTGTTTTTCTTGTACC
ATTTGTTGTGCTTGTAATTTACTGTGTTTTTTATTCGGTTTTCGCTATCGAACTGTGAAATGGAAATGGA
TGGAGAAGAGTTAATGAATGATATGGTCCTTTTGTTCATTCTCAAATTAATATTATTTGTTTTTTCTCTT
ATTTGTTGTGTGTTGAATTTGAAATTATAAGAGATATGCAAACATTTTGTTTTGAGTAAAAATGTGTCAA
ATCGTGGCCTCTAATGACCGAAGTTAATATGAGGAGTAAAACACTTGTAGTTGTACCATTATGCTTATTC
ACTAGGCAACAAATATATTTTCAGACCTAGAAAAGCTGCAAATGTTACTGAATACAAGTATGTCCTCTTG
TGTTTTAGACATTTATGAACTTTCCTTTATGTAATTTTCCAGAATCCTTGTCAGATTCTAATCATTGCTT
TATAATTATAGTTATACTCATGGATTTGTAGTTGAGTATGAAAATATTTTTTAATGCATTTTATGACTTG
CCAATTGGGCGTAATCATGGTCATAGCTGTTTCCTGTGTGAAATTGTTATCCGCTCACAATTCCACACAA
CATACGAGCCGGAAGCATAAAGTGTAAAGCCTGGGGTGCCTAATGAGTGAGCTAACTCACATTAATTGCG
TTGCGCTCACTGCCCGCTTTCCAGTCGGGAAACCTGTCGTGCCAGCTGCATTAATGAATCGGCCAACGCG
CGGGGAGAGGCGGTTTGCGTATTGGCTAGAGCAGCTTGCCAACATGGTGGAGCACGACACTCTCGTCTAC
TCCAAGAATATCAAAGATACAGTCTCAGAAGACCAAAGGGCTATTGAGACTTTTCAACAAAGGGTAATAT
CGGGAAACCTCCTCGGATTCCATTGCCCAGCTATCTGTCACTTCATCAAAAGGACAGTAGAAAAGGAAGG
TGGCACCTACAAATGCCATCATTGCGATAAAGGAAAGGCTATCGTTCAAGATGCCTCTGCCGACAGTGGT
CCCAAAGATGGACCCCCACCCACGAGGAGCATCGTGGAAAAAGAAGACGTTCCAACCACGTCTTCAAAGC
AAGTGGATTGATGTGAACATGGTGGAGCACGACACTCTCGTCTACTCCAAGAATATCAAAGATACAGTCT
CAGAAGACCAAAGGGCTATTGAGACTTTTCAACAAAGGGTAATATCGGGAAACCTCCTCGGATTCCATTG
CCCAGCTATCTGTCACTTCATCAAAAGGACAGTAGAAAAGGAAGGTGGCACCTACAAATGCCATCATTGC
GATAAAGGAAAGGCTATCGTTCAAGATGCCTCTGCCGACAGTGGTCCCAAAGATGGACCCCCACCCACGA
GGAGCATCGTGGAAAAAGAAGACGTTCCAACCACGTCTTCAAAGCAAGTGGATTGATGTGATATCTCCAC
TGACGTAAGGGATGACGCACAATCCCACTATCCTTCGCAAGACCCTTCCTCTATATAAGGAAGTTCATTT
CATTTGGAGAGGACACGCTGAAATCACCAGTCTCTCTCTACAAATCTATCTCTCTCGAGCTTTCGCAGAT
CTGTCGATCGACCATGGGGATTGAACAAGATGGATTGCACGCAGGTTCTCCGGCCGCTTGGGTGGAGAGG
CTATTCGGCTATGACTGGGCACAACAGACAATCGGCTGCTCTGATGCCGCCGTGTTTCGGCTGTCAGCGC
AGGGGCGCCCGGTTCTTTTTGTCAAGACCGACCTGTCCGGTGCCCTGAATGAACTCCAGGACGAGGCAGC
GCGGCTATCGTGGCTGGCCACGACGGGCGTTCCTTGCGCAGCTGTGCTCGACGTTGTCACTGAAGCGGGA
AGGGACTGGCTGCTATTGGGCGAAGTGCCGGGGCAGGATCTCCTGTCATCTCACCTTGCTCCTGCCGAGA
AAGTATCCATCATGGCTGATGCAATGCGGCGGCTGCATACGCTTGATCCGGCTACCTGCCCATTCGACCA
CCAAGCGAAACATCGCATCGAGCGAGCACGTACTCGGATGGAAGCCGGTCTTGTCGATCAGGATGATCTG
GACGAAGAGCATCAGGGGCTCGCGCCAGCCGAACTGTTCGCCAGGCTCAAGGCGCGCATGCCCGACGGCG
AGGATCTCGTCGTGACACATGGCGATGCCTGCTTGCCGAATATCATGGTGGAAAATGGCCGCTTTTCTGG
ATTCATCGACTGTGGCCGGCTGGGTGTGGCGGACCGCTATCAGGACATAGCGTTGGCTACCCGTGATATT
GCTGAAGAGCTTGGCGGCGAATGGGCTGACCGCTTCCTCGTGCTTTACGGTATCGCCGCTCCCGATTCGC
AGCGCATCGCCTTCTATCGCCTTCTTGACGAGTTCTTCTGAGCGGGACTCTGGGGTTCGGATCGATCCTC
TAGCTAGAGTCGATCGACAAGCTCGAGTTTCTCCATAATAATGTGTGAGTAGTTCCCAGATAAGGGAATT
AGGGTTCCTATAGGGTTTCGCTCATGTGTTGAGCATATAAGAAACCCTTAGTATGTATTTGTATTTGTAA
AATACTTCTATCAATAAAATTTCTAATTCCTAAAACCAAAATCCAGTACTAAAATCCAGATCCCCCGAAT
TAATTCGGCGTTAATTCAGTACATTAAAAACGTCCGCAATGTGTTATTAAGTTGTCTAAGCGTCAATTTG
TTTACACCACAATATATCCTGCCACCAGCCAGCCAACAGCTCCCCGACCGGCAGCTCGGCACAAAATCAC
CACTCGATACAGGCAGCCCATCAGTCCGGGACGGCGTCAGCGGGAGAGCCGTTGTAAGGCGGCAGACTTT
GCTCATGTTACCGATGCTATTCGGAAGAACGGCAACTAAGCTGCCGGGTTTGAAACACGGATGATCTCGC
GGAGGGTAGCATGTTGATTGTAACGATGACAGAGCGTTGCTGCCTGTGATCACCGCGGTTTCAAAATCGG
CTCCGTCGATACTATGTTATACGCCAACTTTGAAAACAACTTTGAAAAAGCTGTTTTCTGGTATTTAAGG
TTTTAGAATGCAAGGAACAGTGAATTGGAGTTCGTCTTGTTATAATTAGCTTCTTGGGGTATCTTTAAAT
ACTGTAGAAAAGAGGAAGGAAATAATAAATGGCTAAAATGAGAATATCACCGGAATTGAAAAAACTGATC
GAAAAATACCGCTGCGTAAAAGATACGGAAGGAATGTCTCCTGCTAAGGTATATAAGCTGGTGGGAGAAA
ATGAAAACCTATATTTAAAAATGACGGACAGCCGGTATAAAGGGACCACCTATGATGTGGAACGGGAAAA
GGACATGATGCTATGGCTGGAAGGAAAGCTGCCTGTTCCAAAGGTCCTGCACTTTGAACGGCATGATGGC
TGGAGCAATCTGCTCATGAGTGAGGCCGATGGCGTCCTTTGCTCGGAAGAGTATGAAGATGAACAAAGCC
CTGAAAAGATTATCGAGCTGTATGCGGAGTGCATCAGGCTCTTTCACTCCATCGACATATCGGATTGTCC
CTATACGAATAGCTTAGACAGCCGCTTAGCCGAATTGGATTACTTACTGAATAACGATCTGGCCGATGTG
GATTGCGAAAACTGGGAAGAAGACACTCCATTTAAAGATCCGCGCGAGCTGTATGATTTTTTAAAGACGG
AAAAGCCCGAAGAGGAACTTGTCTTTTCCCACGGCGACCTGGGAGACAGCAACATCTTTGTGAAAGATGG
CAAAGTAAGTGGCTTTATTGATCTTGGGAGAAGCGGCAGGGCGGACAAGTGGTATGACATTGCCTTCTGC
GTCCGGTCGATCAGGGAGGATATCGGGGAAGAACAGTATGTCGAGCTATTTTTTGACTTACTGGGGATCA
AGCCTGATTGGGAGAAAATAAAATATTATATTTTACTGGATGAATTGTTTTAGTACCTAGAATGCATGAC
CAAAATCCCTTAACGTGAGTTTTCGTTCCACTGAGCGCTGAGAGATCCCCTCATAATTTCCCCAAAGCGT
AACCATGTGTGAATAAATTTTGAGCTAGTAGGGTTGCAGCCACGAGTAAGTCTTCCCTTGTTATTGTGTA
GCCAGAATGCCGCAAAACTTCCATGCCTAAGCGAACTGTTGAGAGTACGTTTCGATTTCTGACTGTGTTA
GCCTGGAAGTGCTTGTCCCAACCTTGTTTCTGAGCATGAACGCCCGCAAGCCAACATGTTAGTTGAAGCA
TCAGGGCGATTAGCAGCATGATATCAAAACGCTCTGAGCTGCTCGTTCGGCTATGGCGTAGGCCTAGTCC
GTAGGCAGGACTTTTCAAGTCTCGGAAGGTTTCTTCAATCTGCATTCGCTTCGAATAGATATTAACAAGT
TGTTTGGGTGTTCGAATTTCAACAGGTAAGTTAGTTGCTAGAACCCATGGCTCCTTTGCCGACGCTGAGT
AGATTTTAGGTGACGGGTGGTGACAATGAGTCCGTGTCGAGCGCTGATTTTTTCGGCCTTTAGAGCGAGA
TTTATACAATAGAATTTGGCATGAGATTGGATTGCTTTTAGTCAGCCTCTTATAGCCTAAAGTCTTTGAG
TGACTAGATGACATATCATGTAAGTTGCTGATAGGTTTCCAGTTTTCCGCTCCTAGGTCTGCATATTGTA
CTTTTCCTCTTACTCGACTTAACCAGTACCAACCCAGCTTCTCAACGGATTTATACCATGGCACTTTAAA
GCCAGCATCACTGACAATGAGCGGTGTGGTGTTACTCGGTAGAATGCTCGCAAGGTCGGCTAGAAATTGG
TCATGAGCTTTCTTTGAACATTGCTCTGAAAGCGGGAACGCTTTCTCATAAAGAGTAACAGAACGACCGT
GTAGTGCGACTGAAGCTCGCAATACCATAAGTCGTTTTTGCTCACGAATATCAGACCAGTCAACAAGTAC
AATGGGCATCGTATTGCCCGAACAGATAAAGCTAGCATGCCAACGGTATACAGCGAGTCGCTCTTTGTGG
AGGTGACGATTACCTAACAATCGGTCGATTCGTTTGATGTTATGTTTTGTTCTCGCTTTGGTTGGCAGGT
TACGGCCAAGTTCGGTAAGAGTGAGAGTTTTACAGTCAAGTAATGCGTGGCAAGCCAACGTTAAGCTGTT
GAGTCGTTTTAAGTGTAATTCGGGGCAGAATTGGTAAAGAGAGTCGTGTAAAATATCGAGTTCGCACATC
TTGTTGTCTGATTATTGATTTTTCGCGAAACCATTTGATCATATGACAAGATGTGTATCCACCTTAACTT
AATGATTTTTACCAAAATCATTAGGGGATTCATCAGCACTGAGCGTCAGACCCCGTAGAAAAGATCAAAG
GATCTTCTTGAGATCCTTTTTTTCTGCGCGTAATCTGCTGCTTGCAAACAAAAAAACCACCGCTACCAGC
GGTGGTTTGTTTGCCGGATCAAGAGCTACCAACTCTTTTTCCGAAGGTAACTGGCTTCAGCAGAGCGCAG
ATACCAAATACTGTCCTTCTAGTGTAGCCGTAGTTAGGCCACCACTTCAAGAACTCTGTAGCACCGCCTA
CATACCTCGCTCTGCTAATCCTGTTACCAGTGGCTGCTGCCAGTGGCGATAAGTCGTGTCTTACCGGGTT
GGACTCAAGACGATAGTTACCGGATAAGGCGCAGCGGTCGGGCTGAACGGGGGGTTCGTGCACACAGCCC
AGCTTGGAGCGAACGACCTACACCGAACTGAGATACCTACAGCGTGAGCTATGAGAAAGCGCCACGCTTC
CCGAAGGGAGAAAGGCGGACAGGTATCCGGTAAGCGGCAGGGTCGGAACAGGAGAGCGCACGAGGGAGCT
TCCAGGGGGAAACGCCTGGTATCTTTATAGTCCTGTCGGGTTTCGCCACCTCTGACTTGAGCGTCGATTT
TTGTGATGCTCGTCAGGGGGGCGGAGCCTATGGAAAAACGCCAGCAACGCGGCCTTTTTACGGTTCCTGG
CCTTTTGCTGGCCTTTTGCTCACATGTTCTTTCCTGCGTTATCCCCTGATTCTGTGGATAACCGTATTAC
CGCCTTTGAGTGAGCTGATACCGCTCGCCGCAGCCGAACGACCGAGCGCAGCGAGTCAGTGAGCGAGGAA
GCGGAAGAGCGCCTGATGCGGTATTTTCTCCTTACGCATCTGTGCGGTATTTCACACCGCATATGGTGCA
CTCTCAGTACAATCTGCTCTGATGCCGCATAGTTAAGCCAGTATACACTCCGCTATCGCTACGTGACTGG
GTCATGGCTGCGCCCCGACACCCGCCAACACCCGCTGACGCGCCCTGACGGGCTTGTCTGCTCCCGGCAT
CCGCTTACAGACAAGCTGTGACCGTCTCCGGGAGCTGCATGTGTCAGAGGTTTTCACCGTCATCACCGAA
ACGCGCGAGGCAGGGTGCCTTGATGTGGGCGCCGGCGGTCGAGTGGCGACGGCGCGGCTTGTCCGCGCCC
TGGTAGATTGCCTGGCCGTAGGCCAGCCATTTTTGAGCGGCCAGCGGCCGCGATAGGCCGACGCGAAGCG
GCGGGGCGTAGGGAGCGCAGCGACCGAAGGGTAGGCGCTTTTTGCAGCTCTTCGGCTGTGCGCTGGCCAG
ACAGTTATGCACAGGCCAGGCGGGTTTTAAGAGTTTTAATAAGTTTTAAAGAGTTTTAGGCGGAAAAATC
GCCTTTTTTCTCTTTTATATCAGTCACTTACATGTGTGACCGGTTCCCAATGTACGGCTTTGGGTTCCCA
ATGTACGGGTTCCGGTTCCCAATGTACGGCTTTGGGTTCCCAATGTACGTGCTATCCACAGGAAACAGAC
CTTTTCGACCTTTTTCCCCTGCTAGGGCAATTTGCCCTAGCATCTGCTCCGTACATTAGGAACCGGCGGA
TGCTTCGCCCTCGATCAGGTTGCGGTAGCGCATGACTAGGATCGGGCCAGCCTGCCCCGCCTCCTCCTTC
AAATCGTACTCCGGCAGGTCATTTGACCCGATCAGCTTGCGCACGGTGAAACAGAACTTCTTGAACTCTC
CGGCGCTGCCACTGCGTTCGTAGATCGTCTTGAACAACCATCTGGCTTCTGCCTTGCCTGCGGCGCGGCG
TGCCAGGCGGTAGAGAAAACGGCCGATGCCGGGATCGATCAAAAAGTAATCGGGGTGAACCGTCAGCACG
TCCGGGTTCTTGCCTTCTGTGATCTCGCGGTACATCCAATCAGCTAGCTCGATCTCGATGTACTCCGGCC
GCCCGGTTTCGCTCTTTACGATCTTGTAGCGGCTAATCAAGGCTTCACCCTCGGATACCGTCACCAGGCG
GCCGTTCTTGGCCTTCTTCGTACGCTGCATGGCAACGTGCGTGGTGTTTAACCGAATGCAGGTTTCTACC
AGGTCGTCTTTCTGCTTTCCGCCATCGGCTCGCCGGCAGAACTTGAGTACGTCCGCAACGTGTGGACGGA
ACACGCGGCCGGGCTTGTCTCCCTTCCCTTCCCGGTATCGGTTCATGGATTCGGTTAGATGGGAAACCGC
CATCAGTACCAGGTCGTAATCCCACACACTGGCCATGCCGGCCGGCCCTGCGGAAACCTCTACGTGCCCG
TCTGGAAGCTCGTAGCGGATCACCTCGCCAGCTCGTCGGTCACGCTTCGACAGACGGAAAACGGCCACGT
CCATGATGCTGCGACTATCGCGGGTGCCCACGTCATAGAGCATCGGAACGAAAAAATCTGGTTGCTCGTC
GCCCTTGGGCGGCTTCCTAATCGACGGCGCACCGGCTGCCGGCGGTTGCCGGGATTCTTTGCGGATTCGA
TCAGCGGCCGCTTGCCACGATTCACCGGGGCGTGCTTCTGCCTCGATGCGTTGCCGCTGGGCGGCCTGCG
CGGCCTTCAACTTCTCCACCAGGTCATCACCCAGCGCCGCGCCGATTTGTACCGGGCCGGATGGTTTGCG
ACCGCTCACGCCGATTCCTCGGGCTTGGGGGTTCCAGTGCCATTGCAGGGCCGGCAGGCAACCCAGCCGC
TTACGCCTGGCCAACCGCCCGTTCCTCCACACATGGGGCATTCCACGGCGTCGGTGCCTGGTTGTTCTTG
ATTTTCCATGCCGCCTCCTTTAGCCGCTAAAATTCATCTACTCATTTATTCATTTGCTCATTTACTCTGG
TAGCTGCGCGATGTATTCAGATAGCAGCTCGGTAATGGTCTTGCCTTGGCGTACCGCGTACATCTTCAGC
TTGGTGTGATCCTCCGCCGGCAACTGAAAGTTGACCCGCTTCATGGCTGGCGTGTCTGCCAGGCTGGCCA
ACGTTGCAGCCTTGCTGCTGCGTGCGCTCGGACGGCCGGCACTTAGCGTGTTTGTGCTTTTGCTCATTTT
CTCTTTACCTCATTAACTCAAATGAGTTTTGATTTAATTTCAGCGGCCAGCGCCTGGACCTCGCGGGCAG
CGTCGCCCTCGGGTTCTGATTCAAGAACGGTTGTGCCGGCGGCGGCAGTGCCTGGGTAGCTCACGCGCTG
CGTGATACGGGACTCAAGAATGGGCAGCTCGTACCCGGCCAGCGCCTCGGCAACCTCACCGCCGATGCGC
GTGCCTTTGATCGCCCGCGACACGACAAAGGCCGCTTGTAGCCTTCCATCCGTGACCTCAATGCGCTGCT
TAACCAGCTCCACCAGGTCGGCGGTGGCCCATATGTCGTAAGGGCTTGGCTGCACCGGAATCAGCACGAA
GTCGGCTGCCTTGATCGCGGACACAGCCAAGTCCGCCGCCTGGGGCGCTCCGTCGATCACTACGAAGTCG
CGCCGGCCGATGGCCTTCACGTCGCGGTCAATCGTCGGGCGGTCGATGCCGACAACGGTTAGCGGTTGAT
CTTCCCGCACGGCCGCCCAATCGCGGGCACTGCCCTGGGGATCGGAATCGACTAACAGAACATCGGCCCC
GGCGAGTTGCAGGGCGCGGGCTAGATGGGTTGCGATGGTCGTCTTGCCTGACCCGCCTTTCTGGTTAAGT
ACAGCGATAACCTTCATGCGTTCCCCTTGCGTATTTGTTTATTTACTCATCGCATCATATACGCAGCGAC
CGCATGACGCAAGCTGTTTTACTCAAATACACATCACCTTTTTAGACGGCGGCGCTCGGTTTCTTCAGCG
GCCAAGCTGGCCGGCCAGGCCGCCAGCTTGGCATCAGACAAACCGGCCAGGATTTCATGCAGCCGCACGG
TTGAGACGTGCGCGGGCGGCTCGAACACGTACCCGGCCGCGATCATCTCCGCCTCGATCTCTTCGGTAAT
GAAAAACGGTTCGTCCTGGCCGTCCTGGTGCGGTTTCATGCTTGTTCCTCTTGGCGTTCATTCTCGGCGG
CCGCCAGGGCGTCGGCCTCGGTCAATGCGTCCTCACGGAAGGCACCGCGCCGCCTGGCCTCGGTGGGCGT
CACTTCCTCGCTGCGCTCAAGTGCGCGGTACAGGGTCGAGCGATGCACGCCAAGCAGTGCAGCCGCCTCT
TTCACGGTGCGGCCTTCCTGGTCGATCAGCTCGCGGGCGTGCGCGATCTGTGCCGGGGTGAGGGTAGGGC
GGGGGCCAAACTTCACGCCTCGGGCCTTGGCGGCCTCGCGCCCGCTCCGGGTGCGGTCGATGATTAGGGA
ACGCTCGAACTCGGCAATGCCGGCGAACACGGTCAACACCATGCGGCCGGCCGGCGTGGTGGTGTCGGCC
CACGGCTCTGCCAGGCTACGCAGGCCCGCGCCGGCCTCCTGGATGCGCTCGGCAATGTCCAGTAGGTCGC
GGGTGCTGCGGGCCAGGCGGTCTAGCCTGGTCACTGTCACAACGTCGCCAGGGCGTAGGTGGTCAAGCAT
CCTGGCCAGCTCCGGGCGGTCGCGCCTGGTGCCGGTGATCTTCTCGGAAAACAGCTTGGTGCAGCCGGCC
GCGTGCAGTTCGGCCCGTTGGTTGGTCAAGTCCTGGTCGTCGGTGCTGACGCGGGCATAGCCCAGCAGGC
CAGCGGCGGCGCTCTTGTTCATGGCGTAATGTCTCCGGTTCTAGTCGCAAGTATTCTACTTTATGCGACT
AAAACACGCGACAAGAAAACGCCAGGAAAAGGGCAGGGCGGCAGCCTGTCGCGTAACTTAGGACTTGTGC
GACATGTCGTTTTCAGAAGACGGCTGCACTGAACGTCAGAAGCCGACTGCACTATAGCAGCGGAGGGGTT
GGATCAAAGTACTTTGATCCCGAGGGGAACCCTGTGGTTGGCATGCACATACAAATGGACGAACGGATAA
ACCTTTTCACGCCCTTTTAAATATCCGATTATTCTAATAAACGCTCTTTTCTCTTAG
Features (pLannotate 1.2.2; 28 found; start..end, strand, type, name):
      1..25      -  misc_feature   RB T-DNA repeat: right border repeat from nopaline C58 T-DNA
    424..460     +  ncRNA          PK1-TEV CVMV: Accession: RF01102 - 5'-leader pseudoknot of TEV/CVMV
    531..1238    +  CDS            mCherry: mCherry is a basic (constitutively fluorescent) red fluorescent protein published in 2004, derived from Discosoma sp.. It is reported to be a very rapidly-maturing monomer with low acid sensitivity.
   1308..1465    +  polyA_signal   CaMV poly(A) signal (fragment): cauliflower mosaic virus polyadenylation signal
   1919..1942    +  promoter       Pc promoter (fragment): intI1 (promoter lies within the coding sequence); class 1 integron promoter
   2118..2174    +  CDS            GmR (fragment): gentamycin acetyltransferase; aacC1; confers resistance to gentamycin
   2185..2972    +  CDS            SmR (fragment): aminoglycoside adenylyltransferase (Murphy, 1985); aadA; confers resistance to spectinomycin and streptomycin
   3124..3199    +  misc_RNA       gRNA scaffold: guide RNA scaffold for the Streptococcus pyogenes CRISPR/Cas9 system
   4811..4830    +  CDS            2xFLAG (fragment): two tandem FLAG® epitope tags
   4886..8986    +  CDS            cas9: CAS9_STRP1 - Also known as csn1 From Streptococcus pyogenes serotype M1.
   9044..9667    +  terminator     E9 terminator: terminator and polyadenylation signal from the pea rbcS-E9 gene
   9702..9724    -  protein_bind   lac operator (fragment): The lac repressor binds to the lac operator to inhibit transcription in E. coli. This inhibition can be relieved by adding lactose or isopropyl-β-D-thiogalactopyranoside (IPTG). lac repressor encoded by lacI
   9728..9758    -  promoter       lac promoter: promoter for the E. coli lac operon
   9773..9794    -  protein_bind   CAP binding site: CAP binding activates transcription in the presence of cAMP. E. coli catabolite activator protein
   9807..9895    -  CDS            lacI (fragment): lac repressor; lacI; The lac repressor binds to the lac operator to inhibit transcription in E. coli. This inhibition can be relieved by adding lactose or isopropyl-β-D-thiogalactopyranoside (IPTG).
   9985..10661   +  promoter       CaMV 35S promoter (enhanced): cauliflower mosaic virus 35S promoter with a duplicated enhancer region
  10729..11521   +  CDS            NeoR/KanR (fragment): aminoglycoside phosphotransferase from Tn5; aph(3')-II (or nptII); confers resistance to neomycin, kanamycin, and G418 (Geneticin®)
  11578..11752   +  polyA_signal   CaMV poly(A) signal: cauliflower mosaic virus polyadenylation signal
  11830..11854   -  misc_feature   LB T-DNA repeat: left border repeat from nopaline C58 T-DNA
  12279..13073   +  CDS            KanR: aminoglycoside phosphotransferase; aphA-3; confers resistance to kanamycin
  14341..14410   +  ncRNA          RNA-OUT: Accession: RF00240 - RNA-OUT
  14498..15086   +  rep_origin     ori: high-copy-number ColE1/pMB1/pBR322/pUC origin of replication
  15272..15412   -  misc_feature   bom: basis of mobility region from pBR322
  15514..15553   -  CDS            rop (fragment): Rop protein, which maintains plasmids at low copy number; rop
  15756..15950   -  rep_origin     pVS1 oriV: origin of replication for the Pseudomonas plasmid pVS1 (Heeb et al., 2000)
  16016..17089   -  CDS            pVS1 RepA: replication protein from the Pseudomonas plasmid pVS1 (Heeb et al., 2000)
  17518..18147   -  CDS            pVS1 StaA: stability protein from the Pseudomonas plasmid pVS1 (Heeb et al., 2000)
  18707..19108   -  CDS            Y4CG_SINFN (fragment): Protein inferred from homology: Swiss-Prot protein existence level 3. From Sinorhizobium fredii (strain NBRC 101917 / NGR234).
