[The description below was written by a language model from this plasmid's Addgene catalogue record and pLannotate feature annotations shown in this document.]
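Description:
pHEE-R-kan is an empty-backbone binary T-DNA vector for CRISPR/Cas9 mutagenesis in Arabidopsis, derived from pHEE401E and intended for knocking out several genes at once. The roughly 19.4 kb plasmid has a pCAMBIA-style backbone. A ColE1/pMB1-type origin with the bom region supports high-copy replication in E. coli. The pVS1 oriV, RepA and StaA functions allow replication and stable maintenance in Agrobacterium. A backbone aphA-3 gene outside the T-DNA borders provides kanamycin selection in bacteria.

Between the nopaline-type right and left borders lie four functional units. The first is a seed-fluorescence marker, an mCherry coding sequence followed by a CaMV poly(A) signal. The depositor states it is driven by the Arabidopsis At2S3 seed storage protein promoter, although the feature table does not annotate that promoter. It lets transgenic and transgene-free seeds be sorted by red fluorescence.

The second is the guide RNA cloning region. Here a spectinomycin/streptomycin resistance (aadA) segment sits just upstream of an S. pyogenes gRNA scaffold, apparently as a stuffer to be replaced by one or more user-supplied guide cassettes. The promoter that drives guide expression is not annotated.

The third is a FLAG-tagged S. pyogenes Cas9 terminated by the pea rbcS-E9 terminator. According to the catalogue entry it is expressed from the egg cell-specific EC1 promoter, which is also not annotated in the table. Such early expression is generally used to favour non-mosaic mutants in the first transformed generation.

The fourth is an enhanced CaMV 35S promoter driving nptII with a CaMV poly(A) signal, which gives kanamycin selection of transformed plants. Residual lac promoter and operator fragments between the Cas9 and nptII units are cloning remnants.
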