Addgene plasmid #222827: pHEE-R-kan
Purpose: (Empty Backbone) CRISPR/Cas9 for multi-gene knockout in Arabidopsis (EC1 promoter, kanamycin and red fluorescent seed selection)
Depositing lab: Hidenori Takeuchi. Depositing organization: Nagoya University.
Backbone
  Vector backbone: pHEE401E
  Vector type: CRISPR
  Selectable markers: mCherry
Growth in bacteria
  Bacterial resistance: Kanamycin, 50 μg/mL
  Growth temperature: 37°C
  Growth strain: DH5alpha
  Copy number: High Copy
Gene/Insert
  Gene/Insert name: None
Terms and licenses: Academic/Nonprofit Terms; Industry Terms: Not Available to Industry
Depositor comments: At2S3::mCherry (from A. thaliana (mustard weed))
How to cite: pHEE-R-kan was a gift from Hidenori Takeuchi (Addgene plasmid # 222827 ; http://n2t.net/addgene:222827 ; RRID:Addgene_222827)
